LOCUS       Exported 7021 bp ds-DNA circular SYN 13-MAY-2021
DEFINITION  Mammalian expression plasmid for SARS-CoV-2 nsp6.
ACCESSION   .
VERSION     .
KEYWORDS    pGBW-m4133237
SOURCE      synthetic DNA construct
  ORGANISM  synthetic DNA construct
REFERENCE   1 (bases 1 to 7021)
  TITLE     SARS-CoV-2 protein Mammalian expression constructs, tagged, for
            protein expression and/or purification
REFERENCE   2 (bases 1 to 7021)
  AUTHORS   .
  TITLE     Direct Submission
  JOURNAL   Exported May 13, 2021 from SnapGene Server 1.1.58
            http://www.snapgene.com
FEATURES             Location/Qualifiers
     source          1..7021
                     /organism="synthetic DNA construct"
                     /mol_type="other DNA"
     CDS             872..892
                     /codon_start=1
                     /product="tobacco etch virus (TEV) protease recognition and
                     cleavage site"
                     /label=TEV site
                     /translation="ENLYFQS"
     CDS             893..937
                     /codon_start=1
                     /product="affinity and epitope tag derived from pancreatic
                     ribonuclease A"
                     /label=S-Tag
                     /translation="KETAAAKFERQHMDS"
     polyA_signal    990..1111
                     /label=SV40 poly(A) signal
                     /note="SV40 polyadenylation signal"
     primer_bind     complement(1001..1020)
                     /label=EBV-rev
                     /note="SV40 polyA terminator, reverse primer"
     primer_bind     1055..1074
                     /label=SV40pA-R
                     /note="SV40 polyA, reverse primer"
     terminator      1226..1272
                     /label=T7 terminator
                     /note="transcription terminator for bacteriophage T7 RNA
                     polymerase"
     terminator      1302..1438
                     /label=rrnG terminator
                     /note="transcription terminator from the E. coli ribosomal
                     RNA rrnG operon (Albrechtsen et al., 1991)"
     misc_feature    1483..1554
                     /label=3' beta-globin insulator
                     /note="insulator downstream of the human beta-globin locus
                     (Farrell et al., 2002)"
     rep_origin      complement(1780..2368)
                     /direction=LEFT
                     /label=ori
                     /note="high-copy-number ColE1/pMB1/pBR322/pUC origin of
                     replication"
     primer_bind     complement(1860..1879)
                     /label=pBR322ori-F
                     /note="pBR322 origin, forward primer"
     promoter        2868..4077
                     /label=UbC promoter
                     /note="human ubiquitin C promoter"
     primer_bind     3914..3933
                     /label=hUBCpro-F
                     /note="Human Ubiquitin C (UbC) promoter, forward primer"
     CDS             4081..4680
                     /codon_start=1
                     /gene="pac from Streptomyces alboniger"
                     /product="puromycin N-acetyltransferase"
                     /label=PuroR
                     /note="confers resistance to puromycin"
                     /translation="MTEYKPTVRLATRDDVPRAVRTLAAAFADYPATRHTVDPDRHIER
                     VTELQELFLTRVGLDIGKVWVADDGAAVAVWTTPESVEAGAVFAEIGPRMAELSGSRLA
                     AQQQMEGLLAPHRPKEPAWFLATVGVSPDHQGKGLGSAVVLPGVEAAERAGVPAFLETS
                     APRNLPFYERLGFTVTADVEVPEGPRTWCMTRKPGA"
     primer_bind     complement(4081..4100)
                     /label=Puro-R
                     /note="Puromycin resistance gene, reverse primer. Also
                     called puro-variant-R"
     primer_bind     4577..4597
                     /label=Puro-F
                     /note="Puromycin resistance gene, forward primer"
     polyA_signal    4707..4755
                     /note="synthetic polyadenylation signal"
     CDS             5021..5881
                     /codon_start=1
                     /gene="bla"
                     /product="beta-lactamase"
                     /label=AmpR
                     /note="confers resistance to ampicillin, carbenicillin, and
                     related antibiotics"
                     /translation="MSIQHFRVALIPFFAAFCLPVFAHPETLVKVKDAEDQLGARVGYI
                     ELDLNSGKILESFRPEERFPMMSTFKVLLCGAVLSRIDAGQEQLGRRIHYSQNDLVEYS
                     PVTEKHLTDGMTVRELCSAAITMSDNTAANLLLTTIGGPKELTAFLHNMGDHVTRLDRW
                     EPELNEAIPNDERDTTMPVAMATTLRKLLTGELLTLASRQQLIDWMEADKVAGPLLRSA
                     LPAGWFIADKSGAGERGSRGIIAALGPDGKPSRIVVIYTTGSQATMDERNRQIAEIGAS
                     LIKHW"
     primer_bind     complement(5239..5258)
                     /label=Amp-R
                     /note="Ampicillin resistance gene, reverse primer"
     terminator      5894..6030
                     /label=rrnG terminator
                     /note="transcription terminator from the E. coli ribosomal
                     RNA rrnG operon (Albrechtsen et al., 1991)"
     misc_feature    6175..6246
                     /label=5' beta-globin insulator
                     /note="insulator upstream of the human beta-globin locus
                     (Farrell et al., 2002)"
     terminator      6251..6297
                     /label=T7 terminator
                     /note="transcription terminator for bacteriophage T7 RNA
                     polymerase"
     polyA_signal    6315..6363
                     /note="synthetic polyadenylation signal"
     enhancer        6444..6747
                     /label=CMV enhancer
                     /note="human cytomegalovirus immediate early enhancer"
     promoter        6749..6951
                     /label=CMV promoter
                     /note="human cytomegalovirus (CMV) immediate early
                     promoter"
     primer_bind     6902..6922
                     /label=CMV-F
                     /note="Human CMV immediate early promoter, forward primer"
     regulatory      7020..8
                     /regulatory_class="other"
                     /note="vertebrate consensus sequence for strong initiation
                     of translation (Kozak, 1987)"
ORIGIN
        1 caccatggca gtgaaaagaa caatcaaggg tacacaccac tggttgttac tcacaatttt
       61 gacttcactt ttagttttag tccagagtac tcaatggtct ttgttctttt ttttgtatga
      121 aaatgccttt ttaccttttg ctatgggtat tattgctatg tctgcttttg caatgatgtt
      181 tgtcaaacat aagcatgcat ttctctgttt gtttttgtta ccttctcttg ccactgtagc
      241 ttattttaat atggtctata tgcctgctag ttgggtgatg cgtattatga catggttgga
      301 tatggttgat actagtttgt ctggttttaa gctaaaagac tgtgttatgt atgcatcagc
      361 tgtagtgtta ctaatcctta tgacagcaag aactgtgtat gatgatggtg ctaggagagt
      421 gtggacactt atgaatgtct tgacactcgt ttataaagtt tattatggta atgctttaga
      481 tcaagccatt tccatgtggg ctcttataat ctctgttact tctaactact caggtgtagt
      541 tacaactgtc atgtttttgg ccagaggtat tgtttttatg tgtgttgagt attgccctat
      601 tttcttcata actggtaata cacttcagtg tataatgcta gtttattgtt tcttaggcta
      661 tttttgtact tgttactttg gcctcttttg tttactcaac cgctacttta gactgactct
      721 tggtgtttat gattacttag tttctacaca ggagtttaga tatatgaatt cacagggact
      781 actcccaccc aagaatagca tagatgcctt caaactcaac attaaattgt tgggtgttgg
      841 tggcaaacct tgtatcaaag tagccactgt agaaaacctt tactttcagt cgaaagaaac
      901 cgcggcagct aagttcgaga ggcagcacat ggacagttaa gctagcttga ctgactgaga
      961 tacagcgtac cttcagctca cagacatgat aagatacatt gatgagtttg gacaaaccac
     1021 aactagaatg cagtgaaaaa aatgctttat ttgtgaaatt tgtgatgcta ttgctttatt
     1081 tgtaaccatt ataagctgca ataaacaagt taacaacaac aattgcattc attttatgtt
     1141 tcaggttcag ggggaggtgt gggaggtttt ttaaagcaag taaaacctct acaaatgtgg
     1201 tattggccca tctctatcgg tatcgtagca taaccccttg gggcctctaa acgggtcttg
     1261 aggggttttt tgtgcccctc gggccggatt gctatctacc ggcattggcg cagaaaaaaa
     1321 tgcctgatgc gacgctgcgc gtcttatact cccacatatg ccagattcag caacggatac
     1381 ggcttcccca acttgcccac ttccatacgt gtcctcctta ccagaaattt atccttaagg
     1441 tcgtcagcta tcctgcaggc gatctctcga tttcgatcaa gacattcctt taatggtctt
     1501 ttctggacac cactaggggt cagaagtagt tcatcaaact ttcttccctc cctaatctca
     1561 ttggttacct tgggctatcg aaacttaatt aaccagtcaa gtcagctact tggcgagatc
     1621 gacttgtctg ggtttcgact acgctcagaa ttgcgtcagt caagttcgat ctggtccttg
     1681 ctattgcacc cgttctccga ttacgagttt catttaaatc atgtgagcaa aaggccagca
     1741 aaaggccagg aaccgtaaaa aggccgcgtt gctggcgttt ttccataggc tccgcccccc
     1801 tgacgagcat cacaaaaatc gacgctcaag tcagaggtgg cgaaacccga caggactata
     1861 aagataccag gcgtttcccc ctggaagctc cctcgtgcgc tctcctgttc cgaccctgcc
     1921 gcttaccgga tacctgtccg cctttctccc ttcgggaagc gtggcgcttt ctcatagctc
     1981 acgctgtagg tatctcagtt cggtgtaggt cgttcgctcc aagctgggct gtgtgcacga
     2041 accccccgtt cagcccgacc gctgcgcctt atccggtaac tatcgtcttg agtccaaccc
     2101 ggtaagacac gacttatcgc cactggcagc agccactggt aacaggatta gcagagcgag
     2161 gtatgtaggc ggtgctacag agttcttgaa gtggtggcct aactacggct acactagaag
     2221 aacagtattt ggtatctgcg ctctgctgaa gccagttacc ttcggaaaaa gagttggtag
     2281 ctcttgatcc ggcaaacaaa ccaccgctgg tagcggtggt ttttttgttt gcaagcagca
     2341 gattacgcgc agaaaaaaag gatctcaaga agatcctttg atcttttcta cggggtctga
     2401 cgctcagtgg aacgaaaact cacgttaagg gattttggtc atgagattat caaaaaggat
     2461 cttcacctag atccttttaa attaaaaatg aagttttaaa tcaatctaaa gtatatatga
     2521 gtaaacttgg tctgacagtt accaatgctt aatcagtgag gcacctatct cagcgatctg
     2581 tctatttcgt tcatccatag ttgcatttaa atttccgaac tctccaaggc cctcgtcgga
     2641 aaatcttcaa acctttcgtc cgatccatct tgcaggctac ctctcgaacg aactatcgca
     2701 agtctcttgg ccggccttgc gccttggcta ttgcttggca gcgcctatcg ccaggtatta
     2761 ctccaatccc gaatatccga gatcgggatc acccgagaga agttcaacct acatcctcaa
     2821 tcccgatcta tccgagatcc gaggaatatc gaaatcgggg cgcgcctggc ctccgcgccg
     2881 ggttttggcg cctcccgcgg gcgcccccct cgtcacggcg agcgctgcca cgtcagacga
     2941 agggcgcagg agcgtcctga tccttccgcc cggacgctca ggacagcggc ccgctgctca
     3001 taagactcgg ccttagaacc ccagtatcag cagaaggaca ttttaggacg ggacttgggt
     3061 gactctaggg cactggtttt ctttccagag agcggaacag gcgaggaaaa gtagtccctt
     3121 ctcggcgatt ctgcggaggg atctccgtgg ggcggtgaac gccgatgatt atataaggac
     3181 gcgccgggtg tggcacagct agttccgtcg cagccgggat ttgggtcgcg gttcttgttt
     3241 gtggatcgct gtgatcgtca cttggtgagt agcgggctgc tgggctggcc ggggctttcg
     3301 tggccgccgg gccgctcggt gggacggaag cgtgtggaga gaccgccaag ggctgtagtc
     3361 tgggtccgcg agcaaggttg ccctgaactg ggggttgggg ggagcgcagc aaaatggcgg
     3421 ctgttcccga gtcttgaatg gaagacgctt gtgaggcggg ctgtgaggtc gttgaaacaa
     3481 ggtggggggc atggtgggcg gcaagaaccc aaggtcttga gcccttcgct aatgcgggaa
     3541 agctcttatt cgggtgagat gggctgggca ccatctgggg accctgacgt gaagtttgtc
     3601 actgactgga gaactcggtt tgtcgtctgt tgcgggggcg gcagttatgg cggtgccgtt
     3661 gggcagtgca cccgtacctt tgggagcgcg cgccctcgtc gtgtcgtgac gtcacccgtt
     3721 ctgttggctt ataatgcagg gtggggccac ctgccggtag gtgtgcggta ggcttttctc
     3781 cgtcgcagga cgcagggttc gggcctaggg taggctctcc tgaatcgaca ggcgccggac
     3841 ctctggtgag gggagggata agtgaggcgt cagtttcttt ggtcggtttt atgtacctat
     3901 cttcttaagt agctgaagct ccggttttga actatgcgct cggggttggc gagtgtgttt
     3961 tgtgaagttt tttaggcacc ttttgaaatg taatcatttg ggtcaatatg taattttcag
     4021 tgttagactt gtaaattgtc cgctaaattc tggccgtttt tggctttttt gttagacaac
     4081 atgaccgagt acaagcccac ggtgcgcctc gccacccgcg acgacgtccc cagggccgta
     4141 cgcaccctcg ccgccgcgtt cgccgactac cccgccacgc gccacaccgt cgatccggac
     4201 cgccacatcg agcgggtcac cgagctgcaa gaactcttcc tcacgcgcgt cgggctcgac
     4261 atcggcaagg tgtgggtcgc ggacgacggc gccgcggtgg cggtctggac cacgccggag
     4321 agcgtcgaag cgggggcggt gttcgccgag atcggcccgc gcatggccga gttgagcggt
     4381 tcccggctgg ccgcgcagca acagatggag ggcctcctgg cgccgcaccg gcccaaggag
     4441 cccgcgtggt tcctggccac cgtcggcgtc tcgcccgacc accagggcaa gggtctgggc
     4501 agcgccgtcg tgctccccgg agtggaggcc gccgagcgcg ccggggtgcc cgccttcctg
     4561 gagacctccg cgccccgcaa cctccccttc tacgagcggc tcggcttcac cgtcaccgcc
     4621 gacgtcgagg tgcccgaagg accgcgcacc tggtgcatga cccgcaagcc cggtgcctag
     4681 gctagtatgt aagcctagtc ttagataata aaatcgctat ccatcgaaga tggatgtgtg
     4741 ttggtttttt gtgtgtgtaa cgctaggcgc gcctggtgta ccgagaacga tcctctcagt
     4801 gcgagtctcg acgatccata tcgttgcttg gcagtcagcc agtcggaatc cagcttggga
     4861 cccaggaagt ccaatcgtca gatattgtac tcaagcctgg tcacggcagc gtaccgatct
     4921 gtttaaacct agatattgat agtctgatcg gtcaacgtat aatcgagtcc tagcttttgc
     4981 aaacatctat caagagacag gatcagcagg aggctttcgc atgagtattc aacatttccg
     5041 tgtcgccctt attccctttt ttgcggcatt ttgccttcct gtttttgctc acccagaaac
     5101 gctggtgaaa gtaaaagatg ctgaagatca gttgggtgcg cgagtgggtt acatcgaact
     5161 ggatctcaac agcggtaaga tccttgagag ttttcgcccc gaagaacgct ttccaatgat
     5221 gagcactttt aaagttctgc tatgtggcgc ggtattatcc cgtattgacg ccgggcaaga
     5281 gcaactcggt cgccgcatac actattctca gaatgacttg gttgagtatt caccagtcac
     5341 agaaaagcat cttacggatg gcatgacagt aagagaatta tgcagtgctg ccataaccat
     5401 gagtgataac actgcggcca acttacttct gacaacgatt ggaggaccga aggagctaac
     5461 cgcttttttg cacaacatgg gggatcatgt aactcgcctt gatcgttggg aaccggagct
     5521 gaatgaagcc ataccaaacg acgagcgtga caccacgatg cctgtagcaa tggcaacaac
     5581 cttgcgtaaa ctattaactg gcgaactact tactctagct tcccggcaac agttgataga
     5641 ctggatggag gcggataaag ttgcaggacc acttctgcgc tcggcccttc cggctggctg
     5701 gtttattgct gataaatctg gagccggtga gcgtgggtct cgcggtatca ttgcagcact
     5761 ggggccagat ggtaagccct cccgtatcgt agttatctac acgacgggga gtcaggcaac
     5821 tatggatgaa cgaaatagac agatcgctga gataggtgcc tcactgatta agcattggta
     5881 accgattcta ggtgcattgg cgcagaaaaa aatgcctgat gcgacgctgc gcgtcttata
     5941 ctcccacata tgccagattc agcaacggat acggcttccc caacttgccc acttccatac
     6001 gtgtcctcct taccagaaat ttatccttaa gatcgtttaa actcgactct ggctctatcg
     6061 aatctccgtc gtttcgagct tacgcgaaca gccgtggcgc tcatttgctc gtcgggcatc
     6121 gaatctcgtc agctatcgtc agcttacctt tttggcagcg atcgcggctc ccgacatctt
     6181 ggaccattag ctccacaggt atcttcttcc ctctagtggt cataacagca gcttcagcta
     6241 cctctcaatt caaaaaaccc ctcaagaccc gtttagaggc cccaaggggt tatgctatca
     6301 atcgttgcgt tacacacaca aaaaaccaac acacatccat cttcgatgga tagcgatttt
     6361 attatctaac tgctgatcga gtgtagccag atctagtaat caattacggg gtcattagtt
     6421 catagcccat atatggagtt ccgcgttaca taacttacgg taaatggccc gcctggctga
     6481 ccgcccaacg acccccgccc attgacgtca ataatgacgt atgttcccat agtaacgcca
     6541 atagggactt tccattgacg tcaatgggtg gagtatttac ggtaaactgc ccacttggca
     6601 gtacatcaag tgtatcatat gccaagtacg ccccctattg acgtcaatga cggtaaatgg
     6661 cccgcctggc attatgccca gtacatgacc ttatgggact ttcctacttg gcagtacatc
     6721 tacgtattag tcatcgctat taccatgctg atgcggtttt ggcagtacat caatgggcgt
     6781 ggatagcggt ttgactcacg gggatttcca agtctccacc ccattgacgt caatgggagt
     6841 ttgttttggc accaaaatca acgggacttt ccaaaatgtc gtaacaactc cgccccattg
     6901 acgcaaatgg gcggtaggcg tgtacggtgg gaggtctata taagcagagc tggtttagtg
     6961 aaccgtcaga tcagatcttt gtcgatccta ccatccactc gacacacccg ccagcggccg
     7021 c
//
