[The description below was written by a language model from this plasmid's Addgene catalogue record and the feature table of its GenBank file.]
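Description:
pGBW-m4133237 is a mammalian expression plasmid built on the pTwist_CMV_Puro_6 backbone for producing SARS-CoV-2 non-structural protein 6 (nsp6), one of the mature products processed from the viral ORF1ab polyprotein. The wild-type insert, of roughly 860 bp, is not annotated as a separate feature in the sequence record. Its position can be inferred from the surrounding elements: it sits between a Kozak consensus sequence spanning the plasmid origin and the tag coding sequences that begin shortly before position 900. Transcription is driven by the human cytomegalovirus immediate early enhancer and promoter and ends at an SV40 polyadenylation signal. The coding region runs directly into a backbone-encoded TEV protease recognition site followed by an S-tag. The protein therefore carries a C-terminal affinity and epitope tag that can be removed by TEV cleavage after capture.

A second, independent cassette uses the human ubiquitin C promoter to express puromycin N-acetyltransferase, terminated by a synthetic poly(A) signal, which allows puromycin selection of transfected mammalian cells. In E. coli the 7,021 bp circular plasmid is maintained at high copy by a ColE1/pUC-type origin and selected with ampicillin through the bla gene. The backbone also contains several insulating elements: 5' and 3' beta-globin insulators, paired T7 and rrnG terminators, and an additional synthetic poly(A) signal upstream of the CMV enhancer. These presumably limit transcriptional read-through and interference between the modules. The plasmid belongs to a set of tagged SARS-CoV-2 protein constructs intended for expression and/or purification in mammalian cells.
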