Addgene plasmid #152739: pGBW-m4133237
Purpose: Mammalian expression plasmid for SARS-CoV-2 nsp6
Depositing lab: Ginkgo Bioworks & Benjie Chen. Depositing organization: Ginkgo Bioworks.
Backbone
  Vector backbone: pTwist_CMV_Puro_6
  Backbone size w/o insert (bp): 6080
  Vector type: Mammalian Expression
  Selectable markers: Puromycin
Growth in bacteria
  Bacterial resistance: Ampicillin, 100 μg/mL
  Growth temperature: 37°C
  Growth strain: DH5alpha
  Copy number: High Copy
Gene/Insert
  Gene/Insert name: SARS-CoV-2 nsp6
  Species: Severe acute respiratory syndrome coronavirus 2
  Insert size (bp): 863
  Mutation: wt
  Entrez Gene: ORF1ab (a.k.a. GU280_gp01)
  Promoter: CMV
  Tag / fusion protein: Cleavable TEV;S-tag (C terminal on backbone)
  Cloning method: Unknown
Resource information
  A portion of this plasmid was derived from a plasmid made by: GinkgoBioworks
Depositor comments: NCBI reference sequence: YP_009725302.1
How to cite: pGBW-m4133237 was a gift from Ginkgo Bioworks & Benjie Chen (Addgene plasmid # 152739 ; http://n2t.net/addgene:152739 ; RRID:Addgene_152739)
